>Addgene plasmid #198977 | pGL0_76 [ORI_BC_1] | addgene full sequence | sequence record 401251 | Addgene NGS Result
CCGGAATCTATTGGCCTATGTCACTGAAACTATCCAAACACCCCATGTCGATACTGAACGTATCGACGCA
TACCTCCTTCCTTGAAAACGCACAATCAAGGTCTCGGTCAGGGTCACGCGTAGGACGCGTCGAGTAGGGT
ATATAGATGCCGTCCTAGCGGTTCCGCAGCCACACGCCGTGTGAAGCTGGGGAGTGAGACCAGTCCTTAC
CTGAAGAATAAGTGTCAGCCAGTGTAACCCGATGAGGAACCCAAAAGGCGAACCGGGCCAGACAACCCGG
CGGTATCGCACTCAAAGCCGAGGCTAGGTGGAGGCTCAGTGATGATAAGTCTGCGATGGTGGATGCATGT
GTCATGGTCATAGCTGTTTCCTGTGTGAAATTGTTATCCGCTCAGAGGGCACAATCCTATTCCGCGCTAT
CCGACAATCTCCAAGACATTAGGTGGAGTTCAGTTCGGCGTATGGCATATGTCGCTGGAAAGAACATGTG
AGCAAAAGGCCAGCAAAAGGCCAGGAACCGTAAAAAGGCCGCGTTGCTGGCGTTTTTCCATAGGCTCCGC
CCCCCTGACGAGCATCACAAAAATCGACGCTCAAGTCAGAGGTGGCGAAACCCGACAGGACTATAAAGAT
ACCAGGCGTTTCCCCCTGGAAGCTCCCTCGTGCGCTCTCCTGTTCCGACCCTGCCGCTTACCGGATACCT
GTCCGCCTTTCTCCCTTCGGGAAGCGTGGCGCTTTCTCATAGCTCACGCTGTAGGTATCTCAGTTCGGTG
TAGGTCGTTCGCTCCAAGCTGGGCTGTGTGCACGAACCCCCCGTTCAGCCCGACCGCTGCGCCTTATCCG
GTAACTATCGTCTTGAGTCCAACCCGGTAAGACACGACTTATCGCCACTGGCAGCAGCCACTGGTAACAG
GATTAGCAGAGCGAGGTATGTAGGCGGTGCTACAGAGTTCTTGAAGTGGTGGCCTAACTACGGCTACACT
AGAAGAACAGTATTTGGTATCTGCGCTCTGCTGAAGCCAGTTACCTTCGGAAAAAGAGTTGGTAGCTCTT
GATCCGGCAAACAAACCACCGCTGGTAGCGGTGGTTTTTTTGTTTGCAAGCAGCAGATTACGCGCAGAAA
AAAAGGATCTCAAGAAGATCCTTTGATCTTTTCTACGGGGTCTGACGCTCTATTCAACAAAGCCGCCGTC
CCGTCAAGTCAGCGTAAATGGGTAGGGGGCTTCAAATCGTCCCCCCATACGATATAAGTTGTTACTAGTG
CTTGGATTCTCACCAATAAAAAACGCCCGGCGGCAACCGAGCGTTCTGAACAAATCCAGATGGAGTTCTG
AGGTCATTACTGGATCTATCAACAGGAGTCCAAGCGAGCTCGATATCAAATTACGCCCCGCCCTGCCACT
CATCGCAGTACTGTTGTAATTCATTAAGCATTCTGCCGACATGGAAGCCATCACAAACGGCATGATGAAC
CTGAATCGCCAGCGGCATCAGCACCTTGTCGCCTTGCGTATAATATTTGCCCATGGTGAAAACGGGGGCG
AAGAAGTTGTCCATATTGGCCACGTTTAAATCAAAACTGGTGAAACTCACCCAGGGATTGGCTGAGACGA
AAAACATATTCTCAATAAACCCTTTAGGGAAATAGGCCAGGTTTTCACCGTAACACGCCACATCTTGCGA
ATATATGTGTAGAAACTGCCGGAAATCGTCGTGGTATTCACTCCAGAGCGATGAAAACGTTTCAGTTTGC
TCATGGAAAACGGTGTAACAAGGGTGAACACTATCCCATATCACCAGCTCACCGTCTTTCATTGCCATAC
GAAATTCCGGATGAGCATTCATCAGGCGGGCAAGAATGTGAATAAAGGCCGGATAAAACTTGTGCTTATT
TTTCTTTACGGTCTTTAAAAAGGCCGTAATATCCAGCTGAACGGTCTGGTTATAGGTACATTGAGCAACT
GACTGAAATGCCTCAAAATGTTCTTTACGATGCCATTGGGATATATCAACGGTGGTATATCCAGTGATTT
TTTTCTCCATTTTAGCTTCCTTAGCTCCTGAAAATCTCGATAACTCAAAAAATACGCCCGGTAGTGATCT
TATTTCATTATGGTGAAAGTTGGAACCTCTTACGTGCCGATCAACGTCTCATTGATACCTGAAACAAAAC
CCATCGTACGGCCAAGGAAGTCTCCAATAACTGTGATCCACCACAAGCGCCAGGGTTTTCCCAGTCACGA
CGTTGTAAAACGACGGCCAGTCATGCATAATCCGCACGCATCTGGAATAAGGAAGTGCCATTCCGCCTGA
CCT
Features (pLannotate 1.2.2; 6 found; start..end, strand, type, name):
    379..394     -  protein_bind   lac operator (fragment): The lac repressor binds to the lac operator to inhibit transcription in E. coli. This inhibition can be relieved by adding lactose or isopropyl-β-D-thiogalactopyranoside (IPTG). lac repressor encoded by lacI
    545..1133    -  rep_origin     ori: high-copy-number ColE1/pMB1/pBR322/pUC origin of replication
   1266..1360    -  terminator     lambda t0 terminator: transcription terminator from phage lambda
   1384..2040    -  CDS            cat: CAT_ECOLX - Experimental evidence at protein level: Swiss-Prot protein existence level 1. This enzyme is an effector of chloramphenicol resistance in bacteria. From Escherichia coli. This protein is used as a marker in many commonly used cloning vectors, such as pACYC184.
   2041..2143    -  promoter       cat promoter: promoter of the E. coli cat gene encoding chloramphenicol acetyltransferase
   2218..2261    -  CDS            lacZα (fragment): LacZα fragment of β-galactosidase; lacZ fragment
