[The description below was written by a language model from this plasmid's Addgene catalogue record and pLannotate feature annotations shown in this document.]
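Description:
pGL0_76 [ORI_BC_1] is a small (about 2.3 kb) synthetic-biology plasmid built on the pGLDV_17 backbone and catalogued as a "Level 0 part", that is, a storage vector holding a single basic element for use in a hierarchical modular assembly scheme. It is maintained in E. coli at high copy number through a ColE1/pMB1/pUC-type origin of replication and is selected with chloramphenicol. Resistance comes from a cat (chloramphenicol acetyltransferase) gene driven by its native cat promoter and followed by the phage lambda t0 transcription terminator.

The insert is a synthetic element named ORI_BC_1. The record does not define it further, and the automated annotation does not assign any feature to it. The name, together with the associated work on high-throughput identification of functional origins of replication in non-model bacteria, suggests a barcode part intended to tag origin-of-replication constructs so they can be tracked in pooled experiments, but this is an inference rather than a stated fact. The only other annotated features are short fragments of the lac operator and of lacZα. They are probably remnants of a lacZα screening cassette in the parent vector that the part replaced, though the cloning method is listed as unknown. No promoter, reporter or coding sequence is annotated for the insert itself, which fits a non-expressed DNA part that is meant to be combined with other modules into higher-level plasmids rather than used on its own.
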