Addgene plasmid #198977: pGL0_76 [ORI_BC_1]
Purpose: Level 0 part
Depositing lab: Charlie Gilbert & Nili Ostrov & Cultivarium Tools. Depositing organization: Cultivarium, Convergent Research. Publication: A scalable framework for high-throughput identification of functional origins of replication in non-model bacteria. Gilbert C, Brumwell SL, Crits-Christoph A, Kang SC, Martin-Moldes Z, Alsharif W, Esmurria A, Nguyen M-A, Lee HH, Ostrov N. bioRxiv 2023.05.19.541510 10.1101/2023.05.19.541510.
Backbone
  Vector backbone: pGLDV_17
  Vector type: Synthetic Biology
Growth in bacteria
  Bacterial resistance: Chloramphenicol, 25 μg/mL
  Growth temperature: 37°C
  Growth strain: E. coli Zymo 10B
  Copy number: High Copy
Gene/Insert
  Gene/Insert name: ORI_BC_1
  Species: Synthetic
  Cloning method: Unknown
Terms and licenses: Academic/Nonprofit Terms; Industry Terms: Not Available to Industry
How to cite: pGL0_76 [ORI_BC_1] was a gift from Charlie Gilbert & Nili Ostrov & Cultivarium Tools (Addgene plasmid # 198977 ; http://n2t.net/addgene:198977 ; RRID:Addgene_198977)
